Addgene plasmid #76234: PLK4 gRNA (BRDN0001146388)
Purpose: 3rd generation lentiviral gRNA plasmid targeting human PLK4
Depositing lab: John Doench & David Root. Depositing organization: Broad Institute. Publication: Optimized sgRNA design to maximize activity and minimize off-target effects of CRISPR-Cas9. Doench JG, Fusi N, Sullender M, Hegde M, Vaimberg EW, Donovan KF, Smith I, Tothova Z, Wilen C, Orchard R, Virgin HW, Listgarten J, Root DE. Nat Biotechnol. 2016 Jan 18. doi: 10.1038/nbt.3437. PubMed 26780180.
Backbone
  Vector backbone: lentiGuide-Puro
  Backbone manufacturer: Zhang Lab (Addgene plasmid # 52963)
  Vector type: Mammalian Expression, Lentiviral, CRISPR
  Selectable markers: Puromycin
Growth in bacteria
  Bacterial resistance: Ampicillin, 100 μg/mL
  Growth temperature: 37°C
  Growth strain: DH5alpha
  Copy number: High Copy
Gene/Insert
  Gene/Insert name: PLK4 (alt names: PLK4; NM_001190799.1)
  gRNA/shRNA sequence: ACTGTGTCAGTGTCGAAGGG
  Species: H. sapiens (human)
  Entrez Gene: PLK4 (a.k.a. MCCRP2, SAK, STK18)
  Promoter: hU6
  Cloning method: Unknown
  Sequencing primers: 5′ U6-F; 3′ pS2-R
Terms and licenses: Academic/Nonprofit Terms; Industry Terms: Not Available to Industry
Depositor comments: The gRNA was designed to target the following Genbank reference sequence(s): NM_001190799.1,NM_001190801.1,NM_014264.4. Note that this plasmid does NOT contain Cas9. It should be used in conjunction with lentiCas9-Blast (Addgene #52962) or otherwise with cell lines already expressing Cas9. Browse the full kinome gRNA library at http://www.addgene.org/pooled-library/broadgpp-human-kinome/ or visit http://www.broadinstitute.org/rnai/public/ for detailed protocols and information.
How to cite: PLK4 gRNA (BRDN0001146388) was a gift from John Doench & David Root (Addgene plasmid # 76234 ; http://n2t.net/addgene:76234 ; RRID:Addgene_76234)
