[The description below was written by a language model from this plasmid's Addgene catalogue record and the feature table of its GenBank file.]
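Description:
PLK4 gRNA (BRDN0001146388) is a third-generation lentiviral transfer plasmid of 8,323 bp built on the lentiGuide-Puro backbone. It delivers a single guide RNA directed against human PLK4, the polo-like kinase 4 gene also known as SAK or STK18. In bacteria it replicates from a high-copy ColE1/pUC-type origin and is selected with ampicillin through the bla gene. An f1 origin and an SV40 origin are also present in the backbone, along with leftover lac, T3 and T7 promoter elements from the cloning vector.

The viral genome is transcribed from an RSV promoter fused to a truncated HIV-1 5' LTR, which makes packaging Tat-independent. It carries the Psi packaging signal, the RRE for Rev-dependent nuclear export, a cPPT/CTS element and a self-inactivating, U3-deleted 3' LTR followed by an SV40 polyadenylation signal. Between the LTRs there are two expression units. A human U6 RNA polymerase III promoter drives the PLK4-specific spacer joined to the Streptococcus pyogenes Cas9 guide scaffold. An EF-1-alpha promoter with its intron A drives puromycin N-acetyltransferase, and a WPRE downstream enhances transcript expression. Transduced mammalian cells can therefore be selected with puromycin.

The plasmid does not encode Cas9, so it has to be used with a separate Cas9 vector or in cells that already express the nuclease. According to the depositor, the guide was designed against several PLK4 reference transcripts and belongs to a human kinome gRNA collection. This makes it suited to CRISPR knockout of PLK4 in human cells.
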