LOCUS       Exported 8323 bp ds-DNA circular SYN 13-MAY-2021
DEFINITION  3rd generation lentiviral gRNA plasmid targeting human PLK4.
ACCESSION   .
VERSION     .
KEYWORDS    PLK4 gRNA (BRDN0001146388)
SOURCE      synthetic DNA construct
  ORGANISM  synthetic DNA construct
REFERENCE   1 (bases 1 to 8323)
  AUTHORS   Doench JG, Fusi N, Sullender M, Hegde M, Vaimberg EW, Donovan KF,
            Smith I, Tothova Z, Wilen C, Orchard R, Virgin HW, Listgarten J,
            Root DE
  TITLE     Optimized sgRNA design to maximize activity and minimize off-target
            effects of CRISPR-Cas9.
  JOURNAL   Nat Biotechnol. 2016 Jan 18. doi: 10.1038/nbt.3437.
  PUBMED    26780180
REFERENCE   2 (bases 1 to 8323)
  AUTHORS   .
  TITLE     Direct Submission
  JOURNAL   Exported May 13, 2021 from SnapGene Server 1.1.58
            http://www.snapgene.com
FEATURES             Location/Qualifiers
     source          1..8323
                     /organism="synthetic DNA construct"
                     /mol_type="other DNA"
     promoter        87..1265
                     /label=EF-1-alpha promoter
                     /note="strong constitutive promoter for human elongation
                     factor EF-1-alpha"
     intron          318..1256
                     /label=EF-1-alpha intron A
                     /note="intron upstream of the start codon of human
                     EF-1-alpha"
     primer_bind     1213..1233
                     /label=EF1a-F
                     /note="Human elongation factor-1a promoter, forward primer"
     CDS             1278..1877
                     /codon_start=1
                     /gene="pac from Streptomyces alboniger"
                     /product="puromycin N-acetyltransferase"
                     /label=PuroR
                     /note="confers resistance to puromycin"
                     /translation="MTEYKPTVRLATRDDVPRAVRTLAAAFADYPATRHTVDPDRHIER
                     VTELQELFLTRVGLDIGKVWVADDGAAVAVWTTPESVEAGAVFAEIGPRMAELSGSRLA
                     AQQQMEGLLAPHRPKEPAWFLATVGVSPDHQGKGLGSAVVLPGVEAAERAGVPAFLETS
                     APRNLPFYERLGFTVTADVEVPEGPRTWCMTRKPGA"
     primer_bind     complement(1278..1297)
                     /label=Puro-R
                     /note="Puromycin resistance gene, reverse primer. Also
                     called puro-variant-R"
     primer_bind     1774..1794
                     /label=Puro-F
                     /note="Puromycin resistance gene, forward primer"
     misc_feature    1893..2481
                     /label=WPRE
                     /note="woodchuck hepatitis virus posttranscriptional
                     regulatory element"
     primer_bind     complement(1946..1966)
                     /label=WPRE-R
                     /note="WPRE, reverse primer"
     CDS             complement(2364..2375)
                     /codon_start=1
                     /product="Factor Xa recognition and cleavage site"
                     /label=Factor Xa site
                     /translation="IEGR"
     LTR             2553..2786
                     /label=3' LTR (Delta-U3)
                     /note="self-inactivating 3' long terminal repeat (LTR) from
                     HIV-1"
     polyA_signal    2864..2985
                     /label=SV40 poly(A) signal
                     /note="SV40 polyadenylation signal"
     primer_bind     complement(2901..2920)
                     /label=SV40pA-R
                     /note="SV40 polyA, reverse primer"
     primer_bind     2955..2974
                     /label=EBV-rev
                     /note="SV40 polyA terminator, reverse primer"
     rep_origin      3025..3160
                     /label=SV40 ori
                     /note="SV40 origin of replication"
     primer_bind     3087..3106
                     /label=SV40pro-F
                     /note="SV40 promoter/origin, forward primer"
     primer_bind     complement(3180..3199)
                     /label=T7
                     /note="T7 promoter, forward primer"
     promoter        complement(3181..3199)
                     /label=T7 promoter
                     /note="promoter for bacteriophage T7 RNA polymerase"
     primer_bind     complement(3209..3226)
                     /label=M13 Forward
                     /note="In lacZ gene. Also called M13-F20 or M13 (-21)
                     Forward"
     primer_bind     complement(3209..3225)
                     /label=M13 fwd
                     /note="common sequencing primer, one of multiple similar
                     variants"
     primer_bind     complement(3218..3240)
                     /label=M13/pUC Forward
                     /note="In lacZ gene"
     rep_origin      3367..3822
                     /direction=RIGHT
                     /label=f1 ori
                     /note="f1 bacteriophage origin of replication; arrow
                     indicates direction of (+) strand synthesis"
     primer_bind     complement(3454..3473)
                     /label=F1ori-R
                     /note="F1 origin, reverse primer"
     primer_bind     3664..3685
                     /label=F1ori-F
                     /note="F1 origin, forward primer"
     promoter        3848..3952
                     /gene="bla"
                     /label=AmpR promoter
     CDS             3953..4813
                     /codon_start=1
                     /gene="bla"
                     /product="beta-lactamase"
                     /label=AmpR
                     /note="confers resistance to ampicillin, carbenicillin, and
                     related antibiotics"
                     /translation="MSIQHFRVALIPFFAAFCLPVFAHPETLVKVKDAEDQLGARVGYI
                     ELDLNSGKILESFRPEERFPMMSTFKVLLCGAVLSRIDAGQEQLGRRIHYSQNDLVEYS
                     PVTEKHLTDGMTVRELCSAAITMSDNTAANLLLTTIGGPKELTAFLHNMGDHVTRLDRW
                     EPELNEAIPNDERDTTMPVAMATTLRKLLTGELLTLASRQQLIDWMEADKVAGPLLRSA
                     LPAGWFIADKSGAGERGSRGIIAALGPDGKPSRIVVIYTTGSQATMDERNRQIAEIGAS
                     LIKHW"
     primer_bind     complement(4171..4190)
                     /label=Amp-R
                     /note="Ampicillin resistance gene, reverse primer"
     rep_origin      4984..5572
                     /direction=RIGHT
                     /label=ori
                     /note="high-copy-number ColE1/pMB1/pBR322/pUC origin of
                     replication"
     primer_bind     5473..5492
                     /label=pBR322ori-F
                     /note="pBR322 origin, forward primer"
     primer_bind     5726..5743
                     /label=L4440
                     /note="L4440 vector, forward primer"
     protein_bind    5860..5881
                     /label=CAP binding site
                     /bound_moiety="E. coli catabolite activator protein"
                     /note="CAP binding activates transcription in the presence
                     of cAMP."
     promoter        5896..5926
                     /label=lac promoter
                     /note="promoter for the E. coli lac operon"
     protein_bind    5934..5950
                     /label=lac operator
                     /bound_moiety="lac repressor encoded by lacI"
                     /note="The lac repressor binds to the lac operator to
                     inhibit transcription in E. coli. This inhibition can be
                     relieved by adding lactose or
                     isopropyl-beta-D-thiogalactopyranoside (IPTG)."
     primer_bind     5939..5961
                     /label=M13/pUC Reverse
                     /note="In lacZ gene"
     primer_bind     5958..5974
                     /label=M13 rev
                     /note="common sequencing primer, one of multiple similar
                     variants"
     primer_bind     5958..5974
                     /label=M13 Reverse
                     /note="In lacZ gene. Also called M13-rev"
     primer_bind     5993..6013
                     /label=T3
                     /note="T3 promoter, forward primer"
     promoter        5995..6013
                     /label=T3 promoter
                     /note="promoter for bacteriophage T3 RNA polymerase"
     promoter        6041..6267
                     /label=RSV promoter
                     /note="Rous sarcoma virus enhancer/promoter"
     LTR             6268..6448
                     /label=5' LTR (truncated)
                     /note="truncated 5' long terminal repeat (LTR) from HIV-1"
     misc_feature    6495..6620
                     /label=HIV-1 Psi
                     /note="packaging signal of human immunodeficiency virus
                     type 1"
     misc_feature    7113..7346
                     /label=RRE
                     /note="The Rev response element (RRE) of HIV-1 allows for
                     Rev-dependent mRNA export from the nucleus to the
                     cytoplasm."
     CDS             7531..7575
                     /codon_start=1
                     /product="antigenic peptide corresponding to amino acids
                     655 to 669 of the HIV envelope protein gp41 (Lutje Hulsik
                     et al., 2013)"
                     /label=gp41 peptide
                     /note="recognized by the 2H10 single-chain llama nanobody"
                     /translation="KNEQELLELDKWASL"
     promoter        7753..7993
                     /label=U6 promoter
                     /note="RNA polymerase III promoter for human U6 snRNA"
     primer_bind     7753..7773
                     /label=hU6-F
                     /note="Human U6 promoter, forward primer"
     primer_bind     7924..7943
                     /label=LKO.1 5'
                     /note="Human U6 promoter, forward primer"
     misc_RNA        8023..8098
                     /label=gRNA scaffold
                     /note="guide RNA scaffold for the Streptococcus pyogenes
                     CRISPR/Cas9 system"
     misc_feature    8154..8271
                     /label=cPPT/CTS
                     /note="central polypurine tract and central termination
                     sequence of HIV-1"
ORIGIN
        1 cccgggtgca aagatggata aagttttaaa cagagaggaa tctttgcagc taatggacct
       61 tctaggtctt gaaaggagtg ggaattggct ccggtgcccg tcagtgggca gagcgcacat
      121 cgcccacagt ccccgagaag ttggggggag gggtcggcaa ttgatccggt gcctagagaa
      181 ggtggcgcgg ggtaaactgg gaaagtgatg tcgtgtactg gctccgcctt tttcccgagg
      241 gtgggggaga accgtatata agtgcagtag tcgccgtgaa cgttcttttt cgcaacgggt
      301 ttgccgccag aacacaggta agtgccgtgt gtggttcccg cgggcctggc ctctttacgg
      361 gttatggccc ttgcgtgcct tgaattactt ccacctggct gcagtacgtg attcttgatc
      421 ccgagcttcg ggttggaagt gggtgggaga gttcgaggcc ttgcgcttaa ggagcccctt
      481 cgcctcgtgc ttgagttgag gcctggcctg ggcgctgggg ccgccgcgtg cgaatctggt
      541 ggcaccttcg cgcctgtctc gctgctttcg ataagtctct agccatttaa aatttttgat
      601 gacctgctgc gacgcttttt ttctggcaag atagtcttgt aaatgcgggc caagatctgc
      661 acactggtat ttcggttttt ggggccgcgg gcggcgacgg ggcccgtgcg tcccagcgca
      721 catgttcggc gaggcggggc ctgcgagcgc ggccaccgag aatcggacgg gggtagtctc
      781 aagctggccg gcctgctctg gtgcctggcc tcgcgccgcc gtgtatcgcc ccgccctggg
      841 cggcaaggct ggcccggtcg gcaccagttg cgtgagcgga aagatggccg cttcccggcc
      901 ctgctgcagg gagctcaaaa tggaggacgc ggcgctcggg agagcgggcg ggtgagtcac
      961 ccacacaaag gaaaagggcc tttccgtcct cagccgtcgc ttcatgtgac tccacggagt
     1021 accgggcgcc gtccaggcac ctcgattagt tctcgagctt ttggagtacg tcgtctttag
     1081 gttgggggga ggggttttat gcgatggagt ttccccacac tgagtgggtg gagactgaag
     1141 ttaggccagc ttggcacttg atgtaattct ccttggaatt tgcccttttt gagtttggat
     1201 cttggttcat tctcaagcct cagacagtgg ttcaaagttt ttttcttcca tttcaggtgt
     1261 cgtgacgtac ggccaccatg accgagtaca agcccacggt gcgcctcgcc acccgcgacg
     1321 acgtccccag ggccgtacgc accctcgccg ccgcgttcgc cgactacccc gccacgcgcc
     1381 acaccgtcga tccggaccgc cacatcgagc gggtcaccga gctgcaagaa ctcttcctca
     1441 cgcgcgtcgg gctcgacatc ggcaaggtgt gggtcgcgga cgacggcgcc gccgtggcgg
     1501 tctggaccac gccggagagc gtcgaagcgg gggcggtgtt cgccgagatc ggcccgcgca
     1561 tggccgagtt gagcggttcc cggctggccg cgcagcaaca gatggaaggc ctcctggcgc
     1621 cgcaccggcc caaggagccc gcgtggttcc tggccaccgt cggagtctcg cccgaccacc
     1681 agggcaaggg tctgggcagc gccgtcgtgc tccccggagt ggaggcggcc gagcgcgccg
     1741 gggtgcccgc cttcctggag acctccgcgc cccgcaacct ccccttctac gagcggctcg
     1801 gcttcaccgt caccgccgac gtcgaggtgc ccgaaggacc gcgcacctgg tgcatgaccc
     1861 gcaagcccgg tgcctgaacg cgttaagtcg acaatcaacc tctggattac aaaatttgtg
     1921 aaagattgac tggtattctt aactatgttg ctccttttac gctatgtgga tacgctgctt
     1981 taatgccttt gtatcatgct attgcttccc gtatggcttt cattttctcc tccttgtata
     2041 aatcctggtt gctgtctctt tatgaggagt tgtggcccgt tgtcaggcaa cgtggcgtgg
     2101 tgtgcactgt gtttgctgac gcaaccccca ctggttgggg cattgccacc acctgtcagc
     2161 tcctttccgg gactttcgct ttccccctcc ctattgccac ggcggaactc atcgccgcct
     2221 gccttgcccg ctgctggaca ggggctcggc tgttgggcac tgacaattcc gtggtgttgt
     2281 cggggaaatc atcgtccttt ccttggctgc tcgcctgtgt tgccacctgg attctgcgcg
     2341 ggacgtcctt ctgctacgtc ccttcggccc tcaatccagc ggaccttcct tcccgcggcc
     2401 tgctgccggc tctgcggcct cttccgcgtc ttcgccttcg ccctcagacg agtcggatct
     2461 ccctttgggc cgcctccccg cgtcgacttt aagaccaatg acttacaagg cagctgtaga
     2521 tcttagccac tttttaaaag aaaagggggg actggaaggg ctaattcact cccaacgaag
     2581 acaagatctg ctttttgctt gtactgggtc tctctggtta gaccagatct gagcctggga
     2641 gctctctggc taactaggga acccactgct taagcctcaa taaagcttgc cttgagtgct
     2701 tcaagtagtg tgtgcccgtc tgttgtgtga ctctggtaac tagagatccc tcagaccctt
     2761 ttagtcagtg tggaaaatct ctagcagtac gtatagtagt tcatgtcatc ttattattca
     2821 gtatttataa cttgcaaaga aatgaatatc agagagtgag aggaacttgt ttattgcagc
     2881 ttataatggt tacaaataaa gcaatagcat cacaaatttc acaaataaag catttttttc
     2941 actgcattct agttgtggtt tgtccaaact catcaatgta tcttatcatg tctggctcta
     3001 gctatcccgc ccctaactcc gcccatcccg cccctaactc cgcccagttc cgcccattct
     3061 ccgccccatg gctgactaat tttttttatt tatgcagagg ccgaggccgc ctcggcctct
     3121 gagctattcc agaagtagtg aggaggcttt tttggaggcc tagggacgta cccaattcgc
     3181 cctatagtga gtcgtattac gcgcgctcac tggccgtcgt tttacaacgt cgtgactggg
     3241 aaaaccctgg cgttacccaa cttaatcgcc ttgcagcaca tccccctttc gccagctggc
     3301 gtaatagcga agaggcccgc accgatcgcc cttcccaaca gttgcgcagc ctgaatggcg
     3361 aatgggnnnn nnnnnnnnnn nnnnnnnnnn nnnnnnnnnn nnnnnnnnnn nnnnnnnnnn
     3421 nnnnnnnnnn nnnnnnnnnn nnnnnnnnnn nnnnnnnnnn nnnnnnnnnn nnnnnnnnnn
     3481 nnnnnnnnnn cnnnnnnnnn nnnnnnnnnn nnnnnnnnnn nnnnnnnnnn nnnnnnnnnn
     3541 nnnnnnnnnn nnnnnnnnnn nnnnnnnnnn nnnnnnnnnn nnannnnnnn nnnnnnnnnn
     3601 nnnnnnnnnn nnnnnnnnnn nnnnnnnnnn nncctttgac gttggagtcc acgttcttta
     3661 atagtggact cttgttccaa actggaacaa cactcaaccc tatctcggtc tattcttttg
     3721 atttataagg gattttgccg atttcggcct attggttaaa aaatgagctg atttaacaaa
     3781 aatttaacgc gaattttaac aaaatattaa cgcttacaat ttaggtggca cttttcgggg
     3841 aaatgtgcgc ggaaccccta tttgtttatt tttctaaata cattcaaata tgtatccgct
     3901 catgagacaa taaccctgat aaatgcttca ataatattga aaaaggaaga gtatgagtat
     3961 tcaacatttc cgtgtcgccc ttattccctt ttttgcggca ttttgccttc ctgtttttgc
     4021 tcacccagaa acgctggtga aagtaaaaga tgctgaagat cagttgggtg cacgagtggg
     4081 ttacatcgaa ctggatctca acagcggtaa gatccttgag agttttcgcc ccgaagaacg
     4141 ttttccaatg atgagcactt ttaaagttct gctatgtggc gcggtattat cccgtattga
     4201 cgccgggcaa gagcaactcg gtcgccgcat acactattct cagaatgact tggttgagta
     4261 ctcaccagtc acagaaaagc atcttacgga tggcatgaca gtaagagaat tatgcagtgc
     4321 tgccataacc atgagtgata acactgcggc caacttactt ctgacaacga tcggaggacc
     4381 gaaggagcta accgcttttt tgcacaacat gggggatcat gtaactcgcc ttgatcgttg
     4441 ggaaccggag ctgaatgaag ccataccaaa cgacgagcgt gacaccacga tgcctgtagc
     4501 aatggcaaca acgttgcgca aactattaac tggcgaacta cttactctag cttcccggca
     4561 acaattaata gactggatgg aggcggataa agttgcagga ccacttctgc gctcggccct
     4621 tccggctggc tggtttattg ctgataaatc tggagccggt gagcgtgggt ctcgcggtat
     4681 cattgcagca ctggggccag atggtaagcc ctcccgtatc gtagttatct acacgacggg
     4741 gagtcaggca actatggatg aacgaaatag acagatcgct gagataggtg cctcactgat
     4801 taagcattgg taactgtcag accaagttta ctcatatata ctttagattg atttaaaact
     4861 tcatttttaa tttaaaagga tctaggtgaa gatccttttt gataatctca tgaccaaaat
     4921 cccttaacgt gagttttcgt tccactgagc gtcagacccc gtagaaaaga tcaaaggatc
     4981 ttcttgagat cctttttttc tgcgcgtaat ctgctgcttg caaacaaaaa aaccaccgct
     5041 accagcggtg gtttgtttgc cggatcaaga gctaccaact ctttttccga aggtaactgg
     5101 cttcagcaga gcgcagatac caaatactgt tcttctagtg tagccgtagt taggccacca
     5161 cttcaagaac tctgtagcac cgcctacata cctcgctctg ctaatcctgt taccagtggc
     5221 tgctgccagt ggcgataagt cgtgtcttac cgggttggac tcaagacgat agttaccgga
     5281 taaggcgcag cggtcgggct gaacgggggg ttcgtgcaca cagcccagct tggagcgaac
     5341 gacctacacc gaactgagat acctacagcg tgagctatga gaaagcgcca cgcttcccga
     5401 agggagaaag gcggacaggt atccggtaag cggcagggtc ggaacaggag agcgcacgag
     5461 ggagcttcca gggggaaacg cctggtatct ttatagtcct gtcgggtttc gccacctctg
     5521 acttgagcgt cgatttttgt gatgctcgtc aggggggcgg agcctatgga aaaacgccag
     5581 caacgcggcc tttttacggt tcctggcctt ttgctggcct tttgctcaca tgttctttcc
     5641 tgcgttatcc cctgattctg tggataaccg tattaccgcc tttgagtgag ctgataccgc
     5701 tcgccgcagc cgaacgaccg agcgcagcga gtcagtgagc gaggaagcgg aagagcgccc
     5761 aatacgcaaa ccgcctctcc ccgcgcgttg gccgattcat taatgcagct ggcacgacag
     5821 gtttcccgac tggaaagcgg gcagtgagcg caacgcaatt aatgtgagtt agctcactca
     5881 ttaggcaccc caggctttac actttatgct tccggctcgt atgttgtgtg gaattgtgag
     5941 cggataacaa tttcacacag gaaacagcta tgaccatgat tacgccaagc gcgcaattaa
     6001 ccctcactaa agggaacaaa agctggagct gcaagcttaa tgtagtctta tgcaatactc
     6061 ttgtagtctt gcaacatggt aacgatgagt tagcaacatg ccttacaagg agagaaaaag
     6121 caccgtgcat gccgattggt ggaagtaagg tggtacgatc gtgccttatt aggaaggcaa
     6181 cagacgggtc tgacatggat tggacgaacc actgaattgc cgcattgcag agatattgta
     6241 tttaagtgcc tagctcgata cataaacggg tctctctggt tagaccagat ctgagcctgg
     6301 gagctctctg gctaactagg gaacccactg cttaagcctc aataaagctt gccttgagtg
     6361 cttcaagtag tgtgtgcccg tctgttgtgt gactctggta actagagatc cctcagaccc
     6421 ttttagtcag tgtggaaaat ctctagcagt ggcgcccgaa cagggacttg aaagcgaaag
     6481 ggaaaccaga ggagctctct cgacgcagga ctcggcttgc tgaagcgcgc acggcaagag
     6541 gcgaggggcg gcgactggtg agtacgccaa aaattttgac tagcggaggc tagaaggaga
     6601 gagatgggtg cgagagcgtc agtattaagc gggggagaat tagatcgcga tgggaaaaaa
     6661 ttcggttaag gccaggggga aagaaaaaat ataaattaaa acatatagta tgggcaagca
     6721 gggagctaga acgattcgca gttaatcctg gcctgttaga aacatcagaa ggctgtagac
     6781 aaatactggg acagctacaa ccatcccttc agacaggatc agaagaactt agatcattat
     6841 ataatacagt agcaaccctc tattgtgtgc atcaaaggat agagataaaa gacaccaagg
     6901 aagctttaga caagatagag gaagagcaaa acaaaagtaa gaccaccgca cagcaagcgg
     6961 ccgctgatct tcagacctgg aggaggagat atgagggaca attggagaag tgaattatat
     7021 aaatataaag tagtaaaaat tgaaccatta ggagtagcac ccaccaaggc aaagagaaga
     7081 gtggtgcaga gagaaaaaag agcagtggga ataggagctt tgttccttgg gttcttggga
     7141 gcagcaggaa gcactatggg cgcagcgtca atgacgctga cggtacaggc cagacaatta
     7201 ttgtctggta tagtgcagca gcagaacaat ttgctgaggg ctattgaggc gcaacagcat
     7261 ctgttgcaac tcacagtctg gggcatcaag cagctccagg caagaatcct ggctgtggaa
     7321 agatacctaa aggatcaaca gctcctgggg atttggggtt gctctggaaa actcatttgc
     7381 accactgctg tgccttggaa tgctagttgg agtaataaat ctctggaaca gatttggaat
     7441 cacacgacct ggatggagtg ggacagagaa attaacaatt acacaagctt aatacactcc
     7501 ttaattgaag aatcgcaaaa ccagcaagaa aagaatgaac aagaattatt ggaattagat
     7561 aaatgggcaa gtttgtggaa ttggtttaac ataacaaatt ggctgtggta tataaaatta
     7621 ttcataatga tagtaggagg cttggtaggt ttaagaatag tttttgctgt actttctata
     7681 gtgaatagag ttaggcaggg atattcacca ttatcgtttc agacccacct cccaaccccg
     7741 aggggaccca gagagggcct atttcccatg attccttcat atttgcatat acgatacaag
     7801 gctgttagag agataattag aattaatttg actgtaaaca caaagatatt agtacaaaat
     7861 acgtgacgta gaaagtaata atttcttggg tagtttgcag ttttaaaatt atgttttaaa
     7921 atggactatc atatgcttac cgtaacttga aagtatttcg atttcttggc tttatatatc
     7981 ttgtggaaag gacgaaacac cgactgtgtc agtgtcgaag gggttttaga gctagaaata
     8041 gcaagttaaa ataaggctag tccgttatca acttgaaaaa gtggcaccga gtcggtgctt
     8101 ttttaagctt ggcgtaacta gatcttgaga caaatggcag tattcatcca caattttaaa
     8161 agaaaagggg ggattggggg gtacagtgca ggggaaagaa tagtagacat aatagcaaca
     8221 gacatacaaa ctaaagaatt acaaaaacaa attacaaaaa ttcaaaattt tcgggtttat
     8281 tacagggaca gcagagatcc actttggcgc cggctcgagg ggg
//
