>Addgene plasmid #76234 | PLK4 gRNA (BRDN0001146388) | depositor partial sequence | sequence record 143694 | Target Sequence
ACTGTGTCAGTGTCGAAGGG
