>Addgene plasmid #76234 | PLK4 gRNA (BRDN0001146388) | addgene partial sequence | sequence record 185443 | hU6-F
CGTAGAAAGTAATAATTTCTTGGGTAGTTTGCAGTTTTAAAATTATGTTTTAAAATGGACTATCATATGC
TTACCGTAACTTGAAAGTATTTCGATTTCTTGGCTTTATATATCTTGTGGAAAGGACGAAACACCGACTG
TGTCAGTGTCGAAGGGGTTTTAGAGCTAGAAATAGCAAGTTAAAATAAGGCTAGTCCGTTATCAACTTGA
AAAAGTGGCACCGAGTCGGTGCTTTTTTAAGCTTGGCGTAACTAGATCTTGAGACAAATGGCAGTATTCA
TCCACAATTTTAAAAGAAAAGGGGGGATTGGGGGGTACAGTGCAGGGGAAAGAATAGTAGACATAATAGC
AACAGACATACAAACTAAAGAATTACAAAAACAAATTACAAAAATTCAAAATTTTCGGGTTTATTACAGG
GACAGCAGAGATCCACTTTGGCGCCGGCTCGAGGGGGCCCGGGTGCAAAGATGGATAAAGTTTTAAACAG
AGAGGAATCTTTGCAGCTAATGGACCTTCTAGGTCTTGAAAGGAGTGGGAATTGGCTCCGGTGCCCGTCA
GTGGGCAGAG
